Addgene plasmid #59576: pGS1022
Purpose: Vector to create a cassette for homologous recombination in S. cerevisiae; adds a C-terminal Twin-Strep tag and a URA3 selection marker
Depositing lab: Monika Golas & Bjoern Sander. Depositing organization: Aarhus University. Publication: Strep-tag II and Twin-Strep Based Cassettes for Protein Tagging by Homologous Recombination and Characterization of Endogenous Macromolecular Assemblies in Saccharomyces cerevisiae. Rai J, Pemmasani JK, Voronovsky A, Jensen IS, Manavalan A, Nyengaard JR, Golas MM, Sander B. Mol Biotechnol. 2014 Jun 27. 10.1007/s12033-014-9778-5 PubMed 24969434.
Backbone
  Vector backbone: pUC57
  Backbone manufacturer: Fermentas/Thermo
  Backbone size w/o insert (bp): 2710
  Total vector size (bp): 4287
  Vector type: E. coli cloning vector
  Selectable markers: URA3
Growth in bacteria
  Bacterial resistance: Ampicillin, 100 μg/mL
  Growth temperature: 37°C
  Growth strain: Top10
  Copy number: High Copy
Gene/Insert
  Gene/Insert name: Twin-Strep tag optimized for PCR amplification followed by URA3 selection marker
  Species: Synthetic
  Insert size (bp): 1634
  Promoter: None
  Tag / fusion protein: Twin-Strep tag (C terminal on backbone)
  Cloning method: Restriction Enzyme; 5′ cloning site SacI (not destroyed); 3′ cloning site SphI (not destroyed)
  Sequencing primers: 5′ AGG GTT TTC CCA GTC ACG ACG TT; 3′ GAG CGG ATA ACA ATT TCA CAC AGG
Resource information
  A portion of this plasmid was derived from a plasmid made by: Twin-Strep tag sequence was amplified from a commercial plasmid pPRIBA101 (IBA, Goettingen, Germany) and mutated by site-directed mutagenesis to an improved sequence for PCR amplification of the tagging cassette. The encoded amino acids were not changed by this mutagenesis.
Terms and licenses: Academic/Nonprofit Terms; Industry Terms: Not Available to Industry
How to cite: pGS1022 was a gift from Monika Golas & Bjoern Sander (Addgene plasmid # 59576 ; http://n2t.net/addgene:59576 ; RRID:Addgene_59576)
