[The description below was written by a language model from this plasmid's Addgene catalogue record and pLannotate feature annotations shown in this document.]
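Description:
pGS1022 is a PCR-template plasmid for C-terminal tagging of endogenous genes in Saccharomyces cerevisiae by homologous recombination. It is built on the pUC57 E. coli cloning backbone (total size 4,287 bp) and is maintained in bacteria through the high-copy ColE1/pUC-type origin and an ampicillin resistance gene (β-lactamase with its own promoter). Remnants of the lacZα/lac promoter-operator region and multiple cloning site flank the insert, which was placed between SacI and SphI sites that remain intact. The plasmid carries no yeast origin of replication in the annotated features, consistent with its role as a cassette source rather than a yeast-replicating vector.

The roughly 1.6 kb synthetic insert consists of a Twin-Strep tag coding sequence followed by a URA3 selection marker. The tag sequence was derived from a commercial plasmid and silently mutated to make it better suited to PCR amplification of the cassette, without changing the encoded amino acids; the automated annotation detects only a Strep-Tag II fragment in this region, probably because of the altered codons. URA3 from S. cerevisiae is driven by the Ashbya gossypii TEF promoter and closed by the TEF terminator, and this marker unit lies in the opposite orientation to the tag. The tag itself has no promoter, since it is meant to be fused in frame to the 3′ end of a chromosomal open reading frame and expressed from the native locus. In use, the cassette would be amplified with primers bearing homology arms to the target gene, integrated in a ura3 yeast strain, and selected by uracil prototrophy. The tagged protein can then be captured on Strep-Tactin to purify and characterise endogenous macromolecular assemblies. The deposited full sequence is noted as only partially sequence-verified.
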