Features (pLannotate 1.2.2; 16 found; start..end, strand, type, name):
    137..236     +  misc_feature   bom (fragment): basis of mobility region from pBR322
    242..399     -  CDS            lacZα (fragment): LacZα fragment of β-galactosidase; lacZ fragment
    396..422     +  misc_feature   MCS (fragment): pUC18/19 multiple cloning site
    522..544     +  CDS            Strep-Tag II (fragment): peptide that binds Strep-Tactin®, an engineered form of streptavidin
    548..605     -  misc_feature   MCS (fragment): pBluescript multiple cloning site
    636..833     -  terminator     TEF terminator: Ashbya gossypii TEF terminator
    845..1633    -  CDS            URA3: PYRF_YEAST - Experimental evidence at protein level: Swiss-Prot protein existence level 1. From Saccharomyces cerevisiae (strain ATCC 204508 / S288c) (Baker's yeast).
   1652..1995    -  promoter       TEF promoter: Ashbya gossypii TEF promoter
   2090..2106    -  protein_bind   lac operator: The lac repressor binds to the lac operator to inhibit transcription in E. coli. This inhibition can be relieved by adding lactose or isopropyl-β-D-thiogalactopyranoside (IPTG). lac repressor encoded by lacI
   2114..2144    -  promoter       lac promoter: promoter for the E. coli lac operon
   2159..2180    -  protein_bind   CAP binding site: CAP binding activates transcription in the presence of cAMP. E. coli catabolite activator protein
   2193..2285    -  CDS            lacI (fragment): lac repressor; lacI; The lac repressor binds to the lac operator to inhibit transcription in E. coli. This inhibition can be relieved by adding lactose or isopropyl-β-D-thiogalactopyranoside (IPTG).
   2468..3056    -  rep_origin     ori: high-copy-number ColE1/pMB1/pBR322/pUC origin of replication
   3227..4087    -  CDS            AmpR: β-lactamase; bla; confers resistance to ampicillin, carbenicillin, and related antibiotics
   4088..4192    -  promoter       AmpR promoter: bla
   4287..35      +  CDS            rop (fragment) (across the origin): Rop protein, which maintains plasmids at low copy number; rop
>Addgene plasmid #59576 | pGS1022 | depositor full sequence | sequence record 92983 | Full plasmid sequence, partially sequenced
TCGCGCGTTTCGGTGATGACGGTGAAAACCTCTGACACATGCAGCTCCCGGAGACGGTCACAGCTTGTCT
GTAAGCGGATGCCGGGAGCAGACAAGCCCGTCAGGGCGCGTCAGCGGGTGTTGGCGGGTGTCGGGGCTGG
CTTAACTATGCGGCATCAGAGCAGATTGTACTGAGAGTGCACCATATGCGGTGTGAAATACCGCACAGAT
GCGTAAGGAGAAAATACCGCATCAGGCGCCATTCGCCATTCAGGCTGCGCAACTGTTGGGAAGGGCGATC
GGTGCGGGCCTCTTCGCTATTACGCCAGCTGGCGAAAGGGGGATGTGCTGCAAGGCGATTAAGTTGGGTA
ACGCCAGGGTTTTCCCAGTCACGACGTTGTAAAACGACGGCCAGTGAATTCGAGCTCGGTACCCGGGGAT
CCCTCGAGGTCGACCTGCAGGGGGACCATGGTCTCAGCGCTTGGTCGCATCCACAATTTGAGAAAGGTGG
AGGTTCCGGAGGTGGATCGGGAGGTGGATCGTGGAGCCACCCGCAGTTCGAAAAATAATAAGCTTGATAT
CGAATTCCTGCAGCCCGGGGGATCCACTAGTTCTAGAGCGGCCGCTGGATGGCGGCGTTAGTATCGAATC
GACAGCAGTATAGCGACCAGCATTCACATACGATTGACGCATGATATTACTTTCTGCGCACTTAACTTCG
CATCTGGGCAGATGATGTCGAGGCGAAAAAAAATATAAATCACGCTAACATTTGATTAAAATAGAACAAC
TACAATATAAAAAAACTATACAAATGACAAGTTCTTGAAAACAAGAATCTTTTTATTGTCAGTACTGATT
ATAATTGGCCAGTCTTTTTCAAATAAGCATTCCAACCAGCATCTCTATACCTTTTACCTTCAATATCTGG
ATCTCTTCCTTTACCAAACAATCCTCTACCAACAATGATAATATCAGTTCCAGTGCTAACAACTTCATCA
ACAGTTCTATATTGTTGTCCTAATCCATCACCTTTATCATCTAATCCAACTCCAGGTGTCATAATAAGCC
AATCAAATCCTTCTTCTTGTCCACCCATATCACGTTGGGCAATAAATCCAATAACAAATTCCTTATCGGA
TTTAGCAATTTCAACAGTTTTTTGAGAATATTCTCCATATGCTAATGATCCCACTGATGATAATTCAGCT
AACATCAATAACCCTCTTGGCTCTTGGTTGGTGGTGGTTTCTTTAGCTCCCTGTTTTAATCCTTCAACTA
CTCCATTCCCAGTGACACCATGAGCATTAGTAATATCTGCCCAACTACTAATTTTATAAACTCCACCAAT
ATATTGTTTCTTCACGGTATTACCAATATCAGCAAATTTTCTATCTTCAAAAATCATAAATTGATGTTTA
CGTGAAAGTTCTAATAATGGTTCAATAGTGGATTCATAGGAAAAATCATTGATTATATCAATATGAGTCT
TGATTAAGCATACATAAGGACCCAATTTATCAATTAATTCAAGGAATTCCTTAGTGGTATCAACATCAAT
TGATGCACATAAATTGGTTTTCTTCAGTTCCATTAATCGAAATAATCGTTGTGCTACTGGTGAGGCATGA
GTTTCTGCTCTCTCACTATAGGTCTTAGTGTTGACTGTCATGGTTGTTTATGTTCGGATGTGATGTGAGA
ACTGTATCCTAGCAAGATTTTAAAAGGAAGTATATGAAAGAAGAACCTCAGTGGCAAATCCTAACCTTTT
ATATTTCTCTACAGGGGCGCGGCGTGGGGACAATTCAACGCGTCTGTGAGGGGAGCGTTTCCCTGCTCGC
AGGTCCGCAGCGAGGAGCCGTAATTTTTGCTTCGCGCCGTGCGGCCATCAAAATGTATGGATGCAAATGA
TTATACATGGGGATGTATGGGCTAAATGTACGGGCGACAGTCACATCATGCCCCTGAGCTGCGCACGTCA
AGACTGTCAAGGAGGGTATTCTGGGCCTCCATGTCGCTGGCCGGGTGACCCGGCGGGGACGAGGCAAGCT
GTCGATCAGGCGCATGCAAGCTTGGCGTAATCATGGTCATAGCTGTTTCCTGTGTGAAATTGTTATCCGC
TCACAATTCCACACAACATACGAGCCGGAAGCATAAAGTGTAAAGCCTGGGGTGCCTAATGAGTGAGCTA
ACTCACATTAATTGCGTTGCGCTCACTGCCCGCTTTCCAGTCGGGAAACCTGTCGTGCCAGCTGCATTAA
TGAATCGGCCAACGCGCGGGGAGAGGCGGTTTGCGTATTGGGCGCTCTTCCGCTTCCTCGCTCACTGACT
CGCTGCGCTCGGTCGTTCGGCTGCGGCGAGCGGTATCAGCTCACTCAAAGGCGGTAATACGGTTATCCAC
AGAATCAGGGGATAACGCAGGAAAGAACATGTGAGCAAAAGGCCAGCAAAAGGCCAGGAACCGTAAAAAG
GCCGCGTTGCTGGCGTTTTTCCATAGGCTCCGCCCCCCTGACGAGCATCACAAAAATCGACGCTCAAGTC
AGAGGTGGCGAAACCCGACAGGACTATAAAGATACCAGGCGTTTCCCCCTGGAAGCTCCCTCGTGCGCTC
TCCTGTTCCGACCCTGCCGCTTACCGGATACCTGTCCGCCTTTCTCCCTTCGGGAAGCGTGGCGCTTTCT
CATAGCTCACGCTGTAGGTATCTCAGTTCGGTGTAGGTCGTTCGCTCCAAGCTGGGCTGTGTGCACGAAC
CCCCCGTTCAGCCCGACCGCTGCGCCTTATCCGGTAACTATCGTCTTGAGTCCAACCCGGTAAGACACGA
CTTATCGCCACTGGCAGCAGCCACTGGTAACAGGATTAGCAGAGCGAGGTATGTAGGCGGTGCTACAGAG
TTCTTGAAGTGGTGGCCTAACTACGGCTACACTAGAAGAACAGTATTTGGTATCTGCGCTCTGCTGAAGC
CAGTTACCTTCGGAAAAAGAGTTGGTAGCTCTTGATCCGGCAAACAAACCACCGCTGGTAGCGGTGGTTT
TTTTGTTTGCAAGCAGCAGATTACGCGCAGAAAAAAAGGATCTCAAGAAGATCCTTTGATCTTTTCTACG
GGGTCTGACGCTCAGTGGAACGAAAACTCACGTTAAGGGATTTTGGTCATGAGATTATCAAAAAGGATCT
TCACCTAGATCCTTTTAAATTAAAAATGAAGTTTTAAATCAATCTAAAGTATATATGAGTAAACTTGGTC
TGACAGTTACCAATGCTTAATCAGTGAGGCACCTATCTCAGCGATCTGTCTATTTCGTTCATCCATAGTT
GCCTGACTCCCCGTCGTGTAGATAACTACGATACGGGAGGGCTTACCATCTGGCCCCAGTGCTGCAATGA
TACCGCGAGACCCACGCTCACCGGCTCCAGATTTATCAGCAATAAACCAGCCAGCCGGAAGGGCCGAGCG
CAGAAGTGGTCCTGCAACTTTATCCGCCTCCATCCAGTCTATTAATTGTTGCCGGGAAGCTAGAGTAAGT
AGTTCGCCAGTTAATAGTTTGCGCAACGTTGTTGCCATTGCTACAGGCATCGTGGTGTCACGCTCGTCGT
TTGGTATGGCTTCATTCAGCTCCGGTTCCCAACGATCAAGGCGAGTTACATGATCCCCCATGTTGTGCAA
AAAAGCGGTTAGCTCCTTCGGTCCTCCGATCGTTGTCAGAAGTAAGTTGGCCGCAGTGTTATCACTCATG
GTTATGGCAGCACTGCATAATTCTCTTACTGTCATGCCATCCGTAAGATGCTTTTCTGTGACTGGTGAGT
ACTCAACCAAGTCATTCTGAGAATAGTGTATGCGGCGACCGAGTTGCTCTTGCCCGGCGTCAATACGGGA
TAATACCGCGCCACATAGCAGAACTTTAAAAGTGCTCATCATTGGAAAACGTTCTTCGGGGCGAAAACTC
TCAAGGATCTTACCGCTGTTGAGATCCAGTTCGATGTAACCCACTCGTGCACCCAACTGATCTTCAGCAT
CTTTTACTTTCACCAGCGTTTCTGGGTGAGCAAAAACAGGAAGGCAAAATGCCGCAAAAAAGGGAATAAG
GGCGACACGGAAATGTTGAATACTCATACTCTTCCTTTTTCAATATTATTGAAGCATTTATCAGGGTTAT
TGTCTCATGAGCGGATACATATTTGAATGTATTTAGAAAAATAAACAAATAGGGGTTCCGCGCACATTTC
CCCGAAAAGTGCCACCTGACGTCTAAGAAACCATTATTATCATGACATTAACCTATAAAAATAGGCGTAT
CACGAGGCCCTTTCGTC
