>Addgene plasmid #59576 | pGS1022 | depositor partial sequence | sequence record 92982 | Twin-Strep Tag and URA3 marker sequenced using M13 for and M13 rev primers
ATTCGAGCTCGGTACCCGGGGATCCCTCGAGGTCGACCTGCAGGGGGACCATGGTCTCAGCGCTTGGTCG
CATCCACAATTTGAGAAAGGTGGAGGTTCCGGAGGTGGATCGGGAGGTGGATCGTGGAGCCACCCGCAGT
TCGAAAAATAATAAGCTTGATATCGAATTCCTGCAGCCCGGGGGATCCACTAGTTCTAGAGCGGCCGCTG
GATGGCGGCGTTAGTATCGAATCGACAGCAGTATAGCGACCAGCATTCACATACGATTGACGCATGATAT
TACTTTCTGCGCACTTAACTTCGCATCTGGGCAGATGATGTCGAGGCGAAAAAAAATATAAATCACGCTA
ACATTTGATTAAAATAGAACAACTACAATATAAAAAAACTATACAAATGACAAGTTCTTGAAAACAAGAA
TCTTTTTATTGTCAGTACTGATTATAATTGGCCAGTCTTTTTCAAATAAGCATTCCAACCAGCATCTCTA
TACCTTTTACCTTCAATATCTGGATCTCTTCCTTTACCAAACAATCCTCTACCAACAATGATAATATCAG
TTCCAGTGCTAACAACTTCATCAACAGTTCTATATTGTTGTCCTAATCCATCACCTTTATCATCTAATCC
AACTCCAGGTGTCATAATAAGCCAATCAAATCCTTCTTCTTGTCCACCCATATCACGTTGGGCAATAAAT
CCAATAACAAATTCCTTATCGGATTTAGCAATTTCAACAGTTTTTTGAGAATATTCTCCATATGCTAATG
ATCCCACTGATGATAATTCAGCTAACATCAATAACCCTCTTGGCTCTTGGTTGGTGGTGGTTTCTTTAGC
TCCCTGTTTTAATCCTTCAACTACTCCATTCCCAGTGACACCATGAGCATTAGTAATATCTGCCCAACTA
CTAATTTTATAAACTCCACCAATATATTGTTTCTTCACGGTATTACCAATATCAGCAAATTTTCTATCTT
CAAAAATCATAAATTGATGTTTACGTGAAAGTTCTAATAATGGTTCAATAGTGGATTCATAGGAAAAATC
ATTGATTATATCAATATGAGTCTTGATTAAGCATACATAAGGACCCAATTTATCAATTAATTCAAGGAAT
TCCTTAGTGGTATCAACATCAATTGATGCACATAAATTGGTTTTCTTCAGTTCCATTAATCGAAATAATC
GTTGTGCTACTGGTGAGGCATGAGTTTCTGCTCTCTCACTATAGGTCTTAGTGTTGACTGTCATGGTTGT
TTATGTTCGGATGTGATGTGAGAACTGTATCCTAGCAAGATTTTAAAAGGAAGTATATGAAAGAAGAACC
TCAGTGGCAAATCCTAACCTTTTATATTTCTCTACAGGGGCGCGGCGTGGGGACAATTCAACGCGTCTGT
GAGGGGAGCGTTTCCCTGCTCGCAGGTCCGCAGCGAGGAGCCGTAATTTTTGCTTCGCGCCGTGCGGCCA
TCAAAATGTATGGATGCAAATGATTATACATGGGGATGTATGGGCTAAATGTACGGGCGACAGTCACATC
ATGCCCCTGAGCTGCGCACGTCAAGACTGTCAAGGAGGGTATTCTGGGCCTCCATGTCGCTGGCCGGGTG
ACCCGGCGGGGACGAGGCAAGCTGTCGATCAGGCGCATGCAAGCT
