>Addgene plasmid #59576 | pGS1022 | addgene partial sequence | sequence record 95325 | pUC-3 5'-GCCATTCGCCATTCAGGCTGCGCAACTGTT-3'
GGCGATCGGTGCGGGCCTCTTCGCTATTACGCCAGCTGGCGAAAGGGGGATGTGCTGCAAGGCGATTAAG
TTGGGTAACGCCAGGGTTTTCCCAGTCACGACGTTGTAAAACGACGGCCAGTGAATTCGAGCTCGGTACC
CGGGGATCCCTCGAGGTCGACCTGCAGGGGGACCATGGTCTCAGCGCTTGGTCGCATCCACAATTTGAGA
AAGGTGGAGGTTCCGGAGGTGGATCGGGAGGTGGATCGTGGAGCCACCCGCAGTTCGAAAAATAATAAGC
TTGATATCGAATTCCTGCAGCCCGGGGGATCCACTAGTTCTAGAGCGGCCGCTGGATGGCGGCGTTAGTA
TCGAATCGACAGCAGTATAGCGACCAGCATTCACATACGATTGACGCATGATATTACTTTCTGCGCACTT
AACTTCGCATCTGGGCAGATGATGTCGAGGCGAAAAAAAATATAAATCACGCTAACATTTGATTAAAATA
GAACAACTACAATATAAAAAAACTATACAAATGACAAGTTCTTGAAAACAAGAATCTTTTTATTGTCAGT
ACTGATTATAATTGGCCAGTCTTTTTCAAATAAGCATTCCAACCAGCATCTCTATACCTTTTACCTTCAA
TATCTGGATCTCTTCCTTTACCAAACAATCCTCTACCAACAATGATAATATCAGTTCCAGTGCTAACAAC
TTCATCAACAGTTCTATATTGTTGTCCTAATCCATCACCTTTATCATCTAATCCAACTCCAGGTGTCATA
ATAAGCCAATCAAATCCTTCTTCTTGTCCACCCATATCACGTTGGGCAATAAATCCAATAACAAATTCCT
TATCGGATTTAGCAATTTCAACAGTTTTT
