>Addgene plasmid #59576 | pGS1022 | addgene partial sequence | sequence record 95326 | M13pUC-Rev 5'-AGCGGATAACAATTTCACACAGG-3'
TGACCATGATTACGCCAAGCTTGCATGCGCCTGATCGACAGCTTGCCTCGTCCCCGCCGGGTCACCCGGC
CAGCGACATGGAGGCCCAGAATACCCTCCTTGACAGTCTTGACGTGCGCAGCTCAGGGGCATGATGTGAC
TGTCGCCCGTACATTTAGCCCATACATCCCCATGTATAATCATTTGCATCCATACATTTTGATGGCCGCA
CGGCGCGAAGCAAAAATTACGGCTCCTCGCTGCGGACCTGCGAGCAGGGAAACGCTCCCCTCACAGACGC
GTTGAATTGTCCCCACGCCGCGCCCCTGTAGAGAAATATAAAAGGTTAGGATTTGCCACTGAGGTTCTTC
TTTCATATACTTCCTTTTAAAATCTTGCTAGGATACAGTTCTCACATCACATCCGAACATAAACAACCAT
GACAGTCAACACTAAGACCTATAGTGAGAGAGCAGAAACTCATGCCTCACCAGTAGCACAACGATTATTT
CGATTAATGGAACTGAAGAAAACCAATTTATGTGCATCAATTGATGTTGATACCACTAAGGAATTCCTTG
AATTAATTGATAAATTGGGTCCTTATGTATGCTTAATCAAGACTCATATTGATATAATCAATGATTTTTC
CTATGAATCCACTATTGAACCATTATTAGAACTTTCACGTAAACATCAATTTATGATTTTTGAAGATAGA
AAATTTGCTGATATTGGTAATACCGTGAAGAAACAATATATTGGTGGAGTTTATAAAATTAGTAGTTGGG
CAGATATTACTAATGCTCATGGTGTCACTGGGAATGGAGTAGTTGAAGGATTAAAACAGGGAGCTAAAGA
AACCACCACCAACCAAGAGCCAAGAGGGTTATTGATGTTAGCTGAATTATCATCAGTGGGATCATTAGCA
TATGGAGAATATTCTCAAAAAACTGTTGAAATTGCTAAATCCGATAAGGAATTTGTTATTGGATTTATTG
CCCAACGTGATATGGGTGGACAAGAAGAAGGATTTGATTGGCTTATTATGACACCTGGAGTTGGATTAGA
TGATAAAGGTGATGGATTAGGACAAC
